Addgene plasmid #177697: pDIV489
Purpose: Plasmid expressing optimized Cas9 and NAT marker. Compatible with CTG-clade yeast species.
Depositing lab: Uffe Mortensen. Depositing organization: Danmarks Tekniske Universitet. Publication: A CRISPR/Cas9 method facilitates efficient oligo-mediated gene editing in Debaryomyces hansenii. Strucko T, Andersen NL, Mahler MR, Martinez JL, Mortensen UH. Synth Biol (Oxf). 2021 Oct 12;6(1):ysab031. doi: 10.1093/synbio/ysab031. eCollection 2021. PubMed 34746438.
Backbone
  Vector backbone: pDIV066
  Total vector size (bp): 10805
  Vector type: Bacterial Expression, Yeast Expression, CRISPR
  Selectable markers: Nourseothricin
Growth in bacteria
  Bacterial resistance: Ampicillin, 100 μg/mL
  Growth temperature: 37°C
  Growth strain: DH5alpha
  Copy number: Unknown
Gene/Insert 1
  Gene/Insert name: Cas9
  Species: CTG-clade compatible
  Promoter: RNR2p (Debaryomyces hansenii )
  Tag / fusion protein: SV40 (C terminal on insert)
  Cloning method: Unknown
  Sequencing primers: 5′ CTAGAAAGTATAGGAACTTCTGAAGTGG
Gene/Insert 2
  Gene/Insert name: Nat
  Species: CTG-clade compatible
  Promoter: TDH3p (Candida lusitaniae)
  Cloning method: Unknown
  Sequencing primers: 5′ GCTTGAGAAGGTTTTGGGACG
Resource information
  A portion of this plasmid was derived from a plasmid made by: Codon optimized Cas9 was derived from another plasmid pRB732 that was obtained from Prof. Richard J. Bennett
Terms and licenses: Academic/Nonprofit Terms; Industry Terms: Not Available to Industry
How to cite: pDIV489 was a gift from Uffe Mortensen (Addgene plasmid # 177697 ; http://n2t.net/addgene:177697 ; RRID:Addgene_177697)
