[The description below was written by a language model from this plasmid's Addgene catalogue record and pLannotate feature annotations shown in this document.]
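Description:
pDIV489 is a roughly 10.8 kb E. coli/yeast shuttle plasmid built on the pDIV066 backbone and designed to deliver CRISPR/Cas9 to yeasts of the CTG clade, such as Debaryomyces hansenii, which translate the CTG codon unconventionally and therefore need recoded genes. In bacteria it is maintained through a high-copy ColE1/pUC-type origin and selected with ampicillin via the β-lactamase gene. No yeast replication origin or centromere is annotated in the feature table, and the record does not state how, or whether, the plasmid is maintained in yeast.

The payload consists of two expression cassettes. The first carries a Streptococcus pyogenes Cas9 coding sequence, codon-optimized for CTG-clade hosts and derived from an earlier plasmid. It is driven by the D. hansenii RNR2 promoter and followed by a fragment of the S. cerevisiae CYC1 terminator. The catalogue lists a C-terminal SV40 element, presumably the nuclear localization signal, and the annotation also detects a 3xFLAG epitope just downstream of the Cas9 reading frame. The second cassette expresses a CTG-compatible nourseothricin (streptothricin) acetyltransferase, Nat, from the Candida lusitaniae TDH3 promoter with the Ashbya gossypii TEF terminator, giving nourseothricin selection in yeast.

Two minimal FRT sites and a single loxP site are also annotated. As drawn on the circular map, the FRT sites bracket the Cas9 and Nat cassettes on one side and the bacterial backbone on the other, but the record does not describe their intended use. No guide RNA cassette is annotated, so the plasmid appears to supply the nuclease and marker only. It supports Cas9-based genome editing, including the oligonucleotide-mediated editing in D. hansenii named in the associated publication's title.
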