Features (pLannotate 1.2.2; 16 found; start..end, strand, type, name):
   1472..5575    +  CDS            cas9: CAS9_STRP1 - Also known as csn1 From Streptococcus pyogenes serotype M1.
   5657..5722    +  CDS            3xFLAG: three tandem FLAG® epitope tags, followed by an enterokinase cleavage site
   5787..6021    +  terminator     CYC1 terminator (fragment): S. cerevisiae CYC1; transcription terminator for CYC1
   7046..7621    +  CDS            sta: STA_STRLA - Experimental evidence at protein level: Swiss-Prot protein existence level 1. Involved in resistance to streptothricin, a broad-spectrum antibiotic produced by streptomycetes. Detoxifies streptothricin via acetylation of the beta amino group of the first beta-lysyl moiety of streptothricin. From Streptomyces lavendulae.
   7630..7827    +  terminator     TEF terminator: Ashbya gossypii TEF terminator
   7890..7923    -  protein_bind   loxP: Cre-mediated recombination occurs in the 8-bp core sequence (GCATACAT). Cre recombinase
   7993..8026    -  protein_bind   FRT (minimal): supports FLP-mediated excision but not integration (Turan and Bode, 2011) FLP recombinase from the Saccharomyces cerevisiae 2μ plasmid
   8496..8515    +  CDS            lacZα (fragment): LacZα fragment of β-galactosidase; lacZ fragment
   8540..8557    -  terminator     rrnB T2 terminator (fragment): transcription terminator T2 from the E. coli rrnB gene
   8782..9370    -  rep_origin     ori: high-copy-number ColE1/pMB1/pBR322/pUC origin of replication
   9492..10352   -  CDS            AmpR: β-lactamase; bla; confers resistance to ampicillin, carbenicillin, and related antibiotics
  10355..10451   -  promoter       AmpR promoter (fragment): bla
  10481..10505   -  CDS            KanR (fragment): aminoglycoside phosphotransferase; aph(3')-Ia; confers resistance to kanamycin
  10534..10649   +  ncRNA          5S rRNA: Accession: RF00001 - 5S ribosomal RNA
  10653..10693   +  terminator     rrnB T1 terminator (fragment): transcription terminator T1 from the E. coli rrnB gene
  10737..10770   +  protein_bind   FRT (minimal): supports FLP-mediated excision but not integration (Turan and Bode, 2011) FLP recombinase from the Saccharomyces cerevisiae 2μ plasmid
>Addgene plasmid #177697 | pDIV489 | addgene full sequence | sequence record 352587 | Addgene NGS Result
TTTAATGGGCTTAGTTAGCCTTGCTTGTGACTTTGCAGCTTTATCCATGAACGGATCATACGATTGTATT
TCTGAATTTGTCATAGTGACTTTAAGTTGTTCTTTATTTGGTATGATTCTATTTTTTAGGACTTTCTAAA
AAATCAATTTAAATTTTGGAAAACCATTTGTGGTTTTTCTTAAATGATTGCAAAATTATTAAAAAATCGT
TAAAAAAATATTCAGTGTAAAAAGACTAGCATTCATGATCTCAACATCTTTGGATAATATCAGAATGAGA
AAGAACAGATACGCAGTACGTTTTTTGGTGAGCTCTTTGCACTTCTTTAGTTCTTTCCATCAATATCAGT
TTTTTAAACTTTTAGGACTAAAAGTGATGTTTAACTTCAAAATGTTTAAAATTTTGTTCTTCCCGACGTT
CATTAAGAATACTAATACACTTTAATAATTATTTTAATATTTTGTTCTAAATAATGACTTTTAATTAAAA
AAGATAAAATATAAAAACATCATAATAACTCACCAGAGGTTAAGAACAAAAAAACAAATTAGATATCTGC
TAATCCAATATAGTTAAATCAATCTTTCCTTGGTATAATGGGTATATTACATATATTTCAAGGACCGACA
CTCCTACCAAATATCTAAAATTTACCATATTAACATAACATGTATATAAACGTCAAATCATAATCAGCAC
TAGCGGAATGCGTGCGATCGCGTGCATTCAGCAATTCCAAAATCCCATTAGAGGGGTTCTTCACGATTAT
CTATTTGATCACTCTCGCCTAAACTATAAATATAGCTACCTTTTTATCAATATACATGTACTTCCGAACA
TCGGCCCTTATCTGTTATTAATCTATTAATAAACCCTTAACAATTTCCTGTTGCTCCTTGTAAACCAGTC
CTATATGTCCAACTTGCCCGGATTGGTCTGATCTTCCGATCTAACAATCACGTCTTACTAATATTATAAT
GCCTTGGTAACACGTCTCGCGTTTACGCGTATGCCCTTTAGGAATTTTGTAAACAAACTGCCCCGTAGAT
TACAAACAAGAGAGTGAATTCCACCCTCAACTATAGACCTAGGAGCCATTTTTCTATATAACTACTATCT
GTATAAGGATGGGGCCTCCTGGGACATGTTCAATTGAATTTTACGCTTCGAACCATACACATAACACGTA
AAAAGCTCTAATATTGGGCTTCTTAAATGGAAAGTTGTAGTATAGATTTTACGCGATGATCCAATTCGCG
TTTTGTGTAGGGAATTGCTTCTACATCAAGCAAAATTTACAATGCTTTTATGTATACGGCCGTAGACGGA
ATAGACAACATTGTATAATCAGGAATTGATATAAAATAGTTGATATCCCACTATTCTAATAACTTCATTT
TTTATTAATTAGTATTTGATAATATAAAATTTCATTAGTTGCTTTCAAACATTATTCAGACAATCTGTCA
TATGGATAAAAAGTATAGTATTGGTTTAGATATTGGTACTAACTCTGTGGGTTGGGCAGTTATCACTGAC
GAATATAAAGTTCCATCAAAGAAATTTAAGGTGTTAGGTAACACTGACAGACACTCAATAAAAAAGAATC
TTATCGGTGCTCTTTTGTTCGACTCCGGTGAAACTGCCGAGGCTACACGTTTAAAAAGAACAGCAAGAAG
AAGATATACCCGTAGAAAAAATAGAATATGTTATTTACAAGAAATCTTTTCTAATGAAATGGCTAAAGTT
GATGATTCCTTTTTCCATAGATTGGAAGAGTCATTTTTGGTTGAAGAAGACAAAAAGCATGAGAGACATC
CAATCTTTGGGAATATAGTTGATGAAGTGGCTTACCATGAAAAATATCCTACCATTTATCATTTAAGAAA
GAAATTGGTAGATTCAACTGATAAAGCTGACCTTAGATTAATCTATTTAGCACTTGCCCATATGATTAAA
TTTAGAGGTCATTTTTTGATTGAAGGTGATTTGAACCCAGATAATTCTGACGTGGATAAATTATTTATTC
AATTAGTCCAAACCTACAACCAATTATTTGAGGAAAATCCAATTAATGCTAGTGGTGTCGATGCCAAAGC
TATATTATCAGCCAGATTATCAAAATCTAGACGTTTGGAAAATTTGATTGCCCAATTGCCAGGAGAAAAA
AAGAATGGATTATTTGGAAACTTGATCGCATTATCATTGGGTTTGACACCAAATTTTAAATCTAATTTTG
ATTTAGCTGAAGATGCTAAATTACAATTATCAAAAGACACCTATGACGACGATTTGGACAATTTACTTGC
TCAAATTGGTGATCAATATGCAGATTTGTTCTTAGCTGCTAAAAACTTATCTGATGCTATTTTGTTGTCT
GATATTTTGAGAGTGAACACAGAAATAACCAAAGCTCCATTATCAGCATCTATGATCAAACGTTATGATG
AACACCATCAGGATTTGACTTTATTGAAAGCTTTGGTGAGACAACAATTGCCAGAGAAGTATAAAGAAAT
CTTTTTCGATCAATCTAAAAACGGGTATGCAGGTTATATTGATGGGGGTGCCTCCCAAGAGGAATTTTAC
AAATTTATAAAACCTATTTTAGAAAAGATGGATGGGACTGAGGAACTTTTGGTCAAATTGAACAGAGAAG
ATTTGTTACGTAAACAGAGAACTTTTGATAATGGTAGTATACCTCACCAAATTCATTTGGGTGAGTTGCA
TGCAATTTTAAGAAGACAAGAAGATTTTTATCCATTTTTAAAAGATAATAGAGAAAAAATCGAGAAAATT
TTAACCTTTAGAATTCCATACTATGTTGGGCCTTTGGCTAGAGGTAATTCAAGATTTGCCTGGATGACAC
GTAAATCAGAAGAAACTATTACCCCTTGGAATTTTGAAGAGGTTGTTGATAAAGGAGCATCAGCACAGAG
TTTTATTGAAAGAATGACCAATTTCGATAAAAACTTACCAAATGAAAAAGTTTTACCAAAACATTCCTTG
TTATACGAATATTTTACTGTTTACAATGAACTTACAAAGGTTAAATATGTTACTGAAGGTATGCGTAAGC
CAGCCTTTTTATCTGGAGAACAGAAAAAGGCAATAGTTGATTTATTGTTTAAAACAAATAGAAAAGTTAC
TGTTAAACAATTAAAAGAAGATTACTTTAAGAAAATTGAATGTTTTGATTCAGTTGAAATCAGTGGTGTT
GAAGACAGATTTAATGCTAGTTTAGGAACTTACCATGATTTACTTAAAATTATCAAAGATAAAGATTTCT
TGGATAACGAAGAAAATGAAGACATTTTAGAAGACATTGTTTTAACCTTAACTTTATTCGAAGATAGAGA
GATGATTGAAGAACGTTTGAAGACTTATGCACATTTGTTTGACGATAAAGTGATGAAACAGTTGAAAAGA
AGACGTTATACTGGATGGGGTAGATTGTCTCGTAAATTGATCAATGGAATTAGAGATAAACAAAGTGGTA
AAACTATCTTGGACTTTTTGAAATCTGACGGATTTGCTAATAGAAATTTCATGCAATTGATCCACGACGA
TAGTTTGACATTTAAAGAAGACATCCAAAAGGCCCAAGTGAGTGGGCAAGGTGATTCATTACATGAACAT
ATTGCAAATTTAGCCGGATCTCCTGCTATTAAGAAAGGGATATTACAAACTGTTAAAGTTGTGGATGAAT
TAGTGAAAGTAATGGGAAGACATAAACCTGAAAACATTGTCATTGAGATGGCAAGAGAAAATCAAACTAC
ACAAAAAGGACAGAAAAATAGTAGAGAACGTATGAAAAGAATAGAAGAGGGTATTAAAGAATTGGGTAGT
CAAATATTGAAAGAACACCCAGTGGAAAATACCCAGTTGCAAAATGAAAAATTATATCTTTACTACCTTC
AAAATGGACGTGATATGTATGTTGATCAGGAATTAGATATAAATAGACTTTCAGATTATGATGTAGATCA
TATAGTTCCACAATCTTTCTTGAAAGATGATTCCATAGACAATAAAGTATTAACTAGAAGTGATAAAAAT
AGAGGTAAAAGTGATAATGTCCCAAGTGAGGAAGTCGTCAAAAAGATGAAAAATTACTGGCGTCAACTTT
TGAATGCTAAATTAATTACTCAAAGAAAATTTGATAATTTGACTAAAGCAGAAAGAGGTGGGCTTTCTGA
ATTAGATAAAGCCGGGTTCATTAAAAGACAATTGGTCGAAACTAGACAAATTACTAAACATGTTGCCCAA
ATTTTAGATTCCCGTATGAACACTAAGTATGACGAAAATGATAAGTTAATACGTGAGGTTAAAGTCATTA
CTTTAAAATCAAAACTTGTCTCTGATTTCAGAAAGGATTTCCAATTCTATAAAGTTAGAGAAATTAATAA
TTATCATCATGCTCATGATGCATATTTGAATGCTGTAGTTGGAACTGCTTTAATCAAGAAATACCCTAAA
TTAGAATCTGAATTTGTATATGGTGATTACAAAGTCTATGATGTTAGAAAGATGATTGCTAAATCAGAAC
AAGAAATTGGTAAAGCTACAGCTAAATACTTCTTTTACTCTAACATTATGAATTTCTTTAAAACAGAAAT
TACTTTGGCAAACGGTGAAATTAGAAAAAGACCTCTTATTGAAACAAATGGTGAGACTGGAGAGATAGTT
TGGGACAAAGGGCGTGATTTCGCTACTGTTAGAAAAGTTTTATCAATGCCACAAGTTAACATTGTAAAGA
AAACAGAGGTTCAAACTGGTGGTTTCTCAAAAGAAAGTATTTTGCCTAAAAGAAATAGTGATAAATTGAT
TGCCAGAAAAAAGGATTGGGATCCAAAGAAATATGGTGGTTTCGACTCACCAACCGTAGCCTATTCTGTT
TTGGTTGTGGCAAAGGTTGAAAAGGGTAAAAGTAAAAAGCTTAAATCAGTAAAAGAACTTTTGGGTATTA
CAATAATGGAAAGAAGTTCCTTTGAAAAGAACCCTATTGATTTTTTGGAAGCTAAAGGTTATAAGGAAGT
AAAGAAGGACTTAATAATCAAATTGCCTAAATATTCTTTATTTGAATTAGAAAATGGGAGAAAAAGAATG
TTGGCTTCTGCTGGAGAATTGCAAAAGGGTAATGAATTAGCATTGCCTTCCAAATATGTTAACTTCTTGT
ATTTAGCTTCACACTATGAAAAGTTGAAAGGGTCACCAGAAGATAACGAGCAAAAACAATTATTTGTTGA
ACAACACAAACACTACTTAGATGAGATTATAGAACAAATTAGTGAATTCAGTAAAAGAGTGATATTAGCT
GATGCAAATTTAGATAAAGTTTTGTCAGCCTATAACAAACATAGAGATAAGCCAATTAGAGAACAAGCAG
AAAACATTATTCACTTATTTACCCTTACCAATTTAGGAGCACCTGCTGCTTTCAAGTATTTTGATACAAC
AATTGATCGTAAAAGATATACCTCAACAAAAGAAGTCTTAGACGCCACCTTAATTCATCAATCAATCACT
GGATTGTATGAGACAAGAATTGATTTGTCTCAATTGGGTGGTGATGAAGGGGCTGATCCTAAGAAGAAAA
GAAAAGTTGATCCAAAGAAAAAGCGTAAGGTGGATCCTAAGAAAAAGAGAAAGGTTGACTACAAAGACCA
TGACGGTGATTATAAAGATCATGACATCGACTACAAGGATGACGATGACAAGTGATAATGACTGCAGAGA
TCCATCGACCTGCCGCCAAGCTAATTCCGGGCGAATTTCTGTCGAGTCATGTAATTAGTTATGTCACGCT
TACATTCACGCCCTCCCCCCACATCCGCTCTAACCGAAAAGGAAGGAGTTAGACAACCTGAAGTCTAGGT
CCCTATTTATTTTTTTATAGTTATGTTAGTATTAAGAACGTTATTTATATTTCAAATTTTTCTTTTTTTT
CTGTACAGACGCGTGTACGCATGTAACATTATACTGAAAACCTTGCTTGAGAAGGTTTTGGGACGCTCGA
AATCGCGTGCATTCAACGCTGCAGGTCGACAACCCTTAATATAACTTGGAAAGCAAGCAATCGTAGCCCC
AGCAAAGCACTATAGTAGGTGTTTGCTCTTTTTATTTCCTTTGCTCTACGCACTGTAATACAGGATTGAT
GAAAGCAGTATAGAAAATCGCCTCGAAGCCTCGTGAATCAGTAGATCTATTTACATTGTTCGTCTCGTGC
GGTTTTTCACCAGTGTCATGAGCGAGCGAACTTGGTCGACATCATTAAAAAAAACTGCGGCTTTCGTGTC
AGAGTCGCTGTGTATCACTTCGACGTAGGTAATCAGCTCTTAAGCTTGAAGTGTGGATCGGAATTTTCTT
CTCCTCCTTCATTAGTCATCTTCCATGAAAGAGTGACTTTTGACTCACACGAAGGAAAATGTGCGCAAAT
TACAAATCACCTACAAGCCACAAGACACATTCATCAAAGGCACCAAACAAGACATTCAAGTGGACCATGA
TAAAAGCCAAGGTTTGAAGGCATATTCTGTATACTTCAATCTTGGTTTGCTCGGCCCAAGTCCCGGCGAT
TAGCGGCGCCCGGTGGCCCGGCTGGATAGATTTCAATTGGCACACGCACAATTATCTCCACAATTGCATT
GCATACACCTTTACACCACAACTCGGCGACCTCGGCCAGCCTCTGAAAACACATAGCCAAAAACGAAGAA
GGGACAGGCATTTTCCCTTCATTGCCTAGTATGGCATAATACGTCACCAAACCATGCATTATGGATTGTT
AAGAGCTAATCTTCCTGGTGAAAAACCGCCACAAATTGACCATGACAGTGCTTGCTCGGAGTTTTCAGCG
GAGGGCGTGCGCCCGGGCAAACATAGTGCATTGTGATGTAGGCGGCAAATATATGCCGGATACGCGCTTA
TGGAGCGGATTGCCCCGGCGGAGAAAAGTATATAAGTAGCCAGCGCAAGGCCCCCATTTCTAGAGAATTT
TTCCCTTCAATTGATTACAACTTCAATTAACTACAAACAAAACAAACAACCATGGGAACCACCTTGGATG
ACACTGCTTATCGATACCGAACATCTGTACCTGGTGATGCTGAAGCTATCGAAGCCCTTGACGGGTCATT
CACAACTGACACCGTCTTTAGAGTTACAGCTACTGGGGATGGGTTTACATTGCGAGAAGTACCAGTAGAT
CCTCCTTTGACCAAAGTATTCCCAGATGACGAAAGTGACGATGAATCCGATGACGGTGAGGACGGTGACC
CAGACTCAAGAACATTTGTCGCTTATGGAGACGACGGTGATTTGGCCGGTTTCGTAGTTGTATCCTATTC
TGGATGGAACCGAAGACTTACTGTCGAGGATATAGAGGTTGCCCCAGAACATCGTGGGCACGGTGTTGGG
CGAGCCCTTATGGGATTAGCTACAGAATTTGCCCGTGAACGTGGGGCTGGACATTTATGGTTAGAAGTCA
CCAATGTTAATGCACCAGCTATACATGCATATCGAAGAATGGGGTTCACACTTTGTGGATTGGATACAGC
TTTATACGATGGTACAGCCTCAGACGGAGAACAAGCTTTATACATGTCTATGCCTTGTCCATAATCAGTA
CTGACAATAAAAAGATTCTTGTTTTCAAGAACTTGTCATTTGTATAGTTTTTTTATATTGTAGTTGTTCT
ATTTTAATCAAATGTTAGCGTGATTTATATTTTTTTTCGCCTCGACATCATCTGCCCAGATGCGAAGTTA
AGTGCGCAGAAAGTAATATCATGCGTTAATCGTATGTGAATGCTGGTCGCTATACTGCTGTCGATTCGAT
ACTAACGCCGCCATCCAGTGTCGAAAACGAGCTCTCGAGAACCCTTAATATAACTTCGTATAATGTATGC
TATACGAAGTTATTAGGTGATATCAGATCCACTAGTGGCCATTAAGACCTCAGCGCGGCCGCAAATTTAA
ATAAAATGAAGTGAAGTTCCTATACTTTCTAGAGAATAGGAACTTCTATAGTGAGTCGAATAAGGGCGAC
ACAAAATTTATTCTAAATGCATAATAAATACTGATAACATCTTATAGTTTGTATTATATTTTGTATTATC
GTTGACATGTATAATTTTGATATCAAAAACTGATTTTCCCTTTATTATTTTCGAGATTTATTTTCTTAAT
TCTCTTTAACAAACTAGAAATATTGTATATACAAAAAATCATAAATAATAGATGAATAGTTTAATTATAG
GTGTTCATCAATCGAAAAAGCAACGTATCTTATTTAAAGTGCGTTGCTTTTTTCTCATTTATAAGGTTAA
ATAATTCTCATATATCAAGCAAAGTGACAGGCGCCCTTAAATATTCTGACAAATGCTCTTTCCCTAAACT
CCCCCCATAAAAAAACCCGCCGAAGCGGGTTTTTACGTTATTTGCGGATTAACGATTACTCGTTATCAGA
ACCGCCCAGGGGGCCCGAGCTTAAGACTGGCCGTCGTTTTACAACACAGAAAGAGTTTGTAGAAACGCAA
AAAGGCCATCCGTCAGGGGCCTTCTGCTTAGTTTGATGCCTGGCAGTTCCCTACTCTCGCCTTCCGCTTC
CTCGCTCACTGACTCGCTGCGCTCGGTCGTTCGGCTGCGGCGAGCGGTATCAGCTCACTCAAAGGCGGTA
ATACGGTTATCCACAGAATCAGGGGATAACGCAGGAAAGAACATGTGAGCAAAAGGCCAGCAAAAGGCCA
GGAACCGTAAAAAGGCCGCGTTGCTGGCGTTTTTCCATAGGCTCCGCCCCCCTGACGAGCATCACAAAAA
TCGACGCTCAAGTCAGAGGTGGCGAAACCCGACAGGACTATAAAGATACCAGGCGTTTCCCCCTGGAAGC
TCCCTCGTGCGCTCTCCTGTTCCGACCCTGCCGCTTACCGGATACCTGTCCGCCTTTCTCCCTTCGGGAA
GCGTGGCGCTTTCTCATAGCTCACGCTGTAGGTATCTCAGTTCGGTGTAGGTCGTTCGCTCCAAGCTGGG
CTGTGTGCACGAACCCCCCGTTCAGCCCGACCGCTGCGCCTTATCCGGTAACTATCGTCTTGAGTCCAAC
CCGGTAAGACACGACTTATCGCCACTGGCAGCAGCCACTGGTAACAGGATTAGCAGAGCGAGGTATGTAG
GCGGTGCTACAGAGTTCTTGAAGTGGTGGGCTAACTACGGCTACACTAGAAGAACAGTATTTGGTATCTG
CGCTCTGCTGAAGCCAGTTACCTTCGGAAAAAGAGTTGGTAGCTCTTGATCCGGCAAACAAACCACCGCT
GGTAGCGGTGGTTTTTTTGTTTGCAAGCAGCAGATTACGCGCAGAAAAAAAGGATCTCAAGAAGATCCTT
TGATCTTTTCTACGGGGTCTGACGCTCAGTGGAACGACGCGCGCGTAACTCACGTTAAGGGATTTTGGTC
ATGAGCTTGCGCCGTCCCGTCAAGTCAGCGTAATGCTCTGCTTACCAATGCTTAATCAGTGAGGCACCTA
TCTCAGCGATCTGTCTATTTCGTTCATCCATAGTTGCCTGACTCCCCGTCGTGTAGATAACTACGATACG
GGAGGGCTTACCATCTGGCCCCAGCGCTGCGATGATACCGCGAGAACCACGCTCACCGGCTCCGGATTTA
TCAGCAATAAACCAGCCAGCCGGAAGGGCCGAGCGCAGAAGTGGTCCTGCAACTTTATCCGCCTCCATCC
AGTCTATTAATTGTTGCCGGGAAGCTAGAGTAAGTAGTTCGCCAGTTAATAGTTTGCGCAACGTTGTTGC
CATCGCTACAGGCATCGTGGTGTCACGCTCGTCGTTTGGTATGGCTTCATTCAGCTCCGGTTCCCAACGA
TCAAGGCGAGTTACATGATCCCCCATGTTGTGCAAAAAAGCGGTTAGCTCCTTCGGTCCTCCGATCGTTG
TCAGAAGTAAGTTGGCCGCAGTGTTATCACTCATGGTTATGGCAGCACTGCATAATTCTCTTACTGTCAT
GCCATCCGTAAGATGCTTTTCTGTGACTGGTGAGTACTCAACCAAGTCATTCTGAGAATAGTGTATGCGG
CGACCGAGTTGCTCTTGCCCGGCGTCAATACGGGATAATACCGCGCCACATAGCAGAACTTTAAAAGTGC
TCATCATTGGAAAACGTTCTTCGGGGCGAAAACTCTCAAGGATCTTACCGCTGTTGAGATCCAGTTCGAT
GTAACCCACTCGTGCACCCAACTGATCTTCAGCATCTTTTACTTTCACCAGCGTTTCTGGGTGAGCAAAA
ACAGGAAGGCAAAATGCCGCAAAAAAGGGAATAAGGGCGACACGGAAATGTTGAATACTCATATTCTTCC
TTTTTCAATATTATTGAAGCATTTATCAGGGTTATTGTCTCATGAGCGGATACATATTTGAATGTATTTA
GAAAAATAAACAAATAGGGGTCAGTGTTACAACCAATTAACCAATTCTGAACATTATCGCGAGCCCATTT
ATACCTGAATATGGCTCATAACACCCCTTGTTTGCCTGGCGGCAGTAGCGCGGTGGTCCCACCTGACCCC
ATGCCGAACTCAGAAGTGAAACGCCGTAGCGCCGATGGTAGTGTGGGGACTCCCCATGCGAGAGTAGGGA
ACTGCCAGGCATCAAATAAAACGAAAGGCTCAGTCGAAAGACTGGGCCTTTCGCCCGGGCTAATTATGGG
GTGTCGCCCTTATTCGACTCTATAGTGAAGTTCCTATTCTCTAGAAAGTATAGGAACTTCTGAAGTGGGG
ATTTAAATGCGGCCGCGCTGAGGG
